Addgene plasmid #235536: pTRIP-SFFV-tagBFP-2A-coICP0
Purpose: To express tagBFP-2A-coICP0 (co = codon-optimized)
Depositing lab: Nicolas Manel. Depositing organization: Institut Curie. Publication: Centromeric DNA amplification triggered by viral proteins activates nuclear cGAS. Lahaye X, Tran Van P, Chakraborty C, Shmakova A, Cao NTB, Ferran H, Ait-Mohamed O, Maurin M, Waterfall JJ, Kaufer BB, Fischer P, Hennig T, Dolken L, Lomonte P, Fachinetti D, Manel N. Cell. 2025 May 29:S0092-8674(25)00556-2. doi: 10.1016/j.cell.2025.05.008. PubMed 40460826.
Backbone
  Vector backbone: pTRIP-SFFV-tagBFP-2A
  Vector type: Lentiviral
Growth in bacteria
  Bacterial resistance: Ampicillin, 100 μg/mL
  Growth temperature: 30°C
  Growth strain: NEB Stable
  Copy number: High Copy
Gene/Insert
  Gene/Insert name: ICP0
  Species: Herpes simplex virus 1 (HSV-1)
  Cloning method: Restriction Enzyme; 5′ cloning site Unknown (unknown if destroyed); 3′ cloning site n/a (unknown if destroyed)
  Sequencing primers: 5′ n/a
Terms and licenses: Academic/Nonprofit Terms; Industry Terms: Not Available to Industry
How to cite: pTRIP-SFFV-tagBFP-2A-coICP0 was a gift from Nicolas Manel (Addgene plasmid # 235536 ; http://n2t.net/addgene:235536 ; RRID:Addgene_235536)
