[The description below was written by a language model from this plasmid's Addgene catalogue record and pLannotate feature annotations shown in this document.]
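Description:
pTRIP-SFFV-tagBFP-2A-coICP0 is an HIV-1-derived lentiviral transfer plasmid of about 12.7 kb, built on the pTRIP-SFFV-tagBFP-2A backbone to express a codon-optimized version of the herpes simplex virus 1 immediate-early protein ICP0 together with a blue fluorescent marker. In bacteria it is maintained through a high-copy ColE1/pUC-type origin and selected with ampicillin via the β-lactamase gene. The plasmid backbone also carries remnants of older vector lineages, including fragments of pBR322 elements (tetracycline resistance, bom, rop) and an SV40 promoter–gpt cassette with SV40 small t intron and polyadenylation sequences. These appear to be inherited backbone material rather than part of the payload.

The proviral region contains a 5' LTR, the Ψ packaging signal with a partial gag sequence, the Rev response element for Rev-dependent export of the genomic RNA, and the cPPT/CTS central flap, which aids nuclear import of the reverse-transcribed genome. At the 3' end the annotation identifies a ΔU3 LTR fragment followed by the remaining LTR sequence, consistent with a self-inactivating design. No WPRE is annotated. Between these elements, the spleen focus-forming virus LTR promoter drives a single open reading frame in which TagBFP is followed by ICP0. The 2A peptide named in the construct title is not separately annotated but would fall in the short gap between the two coding sequences. Ribosomal skipping at 2A yields separate TagBFP and ICP0 proteins, so blue fluorescence marks transduced cells expressing ICP0. ICP0 is a viral E3 ubiquitin ligase that degrades host nuclear restriction factors such as PML, SP100 and IFI16. The associated publication concerns viral proteins that trigger centromeric DNA amplification and nuclear cGAS activation.
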