Features (pLannotate 1.2.2; 30 found; start..end, strand, type, name):
     43..108     +  intron         small t intron: SV40 (simian virus 40) small t antigen intron
    238..258     +  CDS            SV40 NLS: nuclear localization signal of SV40 (simian virus 40) large T antigen
    577..660     +  CDS            large T antigen (fragment): large T antigen from SV40 (simian virus 40)
    683..817     +  polyA_signal   SV40 poly(A) signal: SV40 polyadenylation signal
    984..1313    +  CDS            nef (fragment): NEF_HV1BR - Experimental evidence at protein level: Swiss-Prot protein existence level 1. Extracellular Nef protein targets CD4(+) T-lymphocytes for apoptosis by interacting with CXCR4 surface receptors (PubMed:14990729). From Human immunodeficiency virus type 1 group M subtype B (isolate BRU/LAI) (HIV-1).
   1361..1618    +  LTR            5' LTR (truncated): truncated 5' long terminal repeat (LTR) from HIV-1
   1665..1790    +  misc_feature   HIV-1 Ψ: packaging signal of human immunodeficiency virus type 1
   1774..2137    +  CDS            HIV-1 gag (fragment): gag protein from human immunodeficiency virus 1; gag
   2283..2516    +  misc_feature   RRE: The Rev response element (RRE) of HIV-1 allows for Rev-dependent mRNA export from the nucleus to the cytoplasm.
   2893..2993    +  CDS            Rev (fragment): human immunodeficiency virus 1 (HIV-1) Rev protein; rev; enhances nuclear export of unspliced and incompletely spliced viral mRNAs
   3038..3155    +  misc_feature   cPPT/CTS: central polypurine tract and central termination sequence of HIV-1
   3295..3702    +  promoter       SFFV promoter: spleen focus-forming virus long terminal repeat (LTR) promoter
   3721..4419    +  CDS            TagBFP: TagBFP is a basic (constitutively fluorescent) blue fluorescent protein published in 2008, derived from Entacmaea quadricolor. It is reported to be a very rapidly-maturing monomer with very low acid sensitivity.
   4504..6825    +  CDS            ICP0: ICP0_HHV11 - Also known as IE110. Experimental evidence at protein level: Swiss-Prot protein existence level 1. Evades nuclear antiviral defenses triggered by dsDNA viruses. Acts during the initial stages of lytic infection and the reactivation of latent viral genome. Prevents the antiviral effect of nuclear bodies by degrading host PML and SP100. Prevents antiviral response to viral DNA induced by IFI16 by degrading it. Additionally, inhibits host IRF3 nuclear signaling to prevent interferon production by the infected cells. Interestingly, the E3 ubiquitin ligase activity associated with the
   6822..7016    +  CDS            nef (fragment): NEF_HV1Z2 - Experimental evidence at protein level: Swiss-Prot protein existence level 1. Extracellular Nef protein targets CD4(+) T-lymphocytes for apoptosis by interacting with CXCR4 surface receptors. From Human immunodeficiency virus type 1 group M subtype D (isolate Z2/CDC-Z34) (HIV-1).
   7018..7049    +  LTR            3' LTR (ΔU3) (fragment): self-inactivating 3' long terminal repeat (LTR) from HIV-1
   7097..7277    +  LTR            5' LTR (truncated): truncated 5' long terminal repeat (LTR) from HIV-1
   8239..8337    -  CDS            TBC1D5 (fragment): TBCD5_HUMAN - Also known as KIAA0210. Experimental evidence at protein level: Swiss-Prot protein existence level 1. May act as a GTPase-activating protein (GAP) for Rab family protein(s). May act as a GAP for RAB7A. Can displace RAB7A and retromer CSC subcomplex from the endosomal membrane to the cytosol; at least retromer displacement seems to require its catalytic activity (PubMed:19531583, PubMed:20923837). Required for retrograde transport of cargo proteins from endosomes to the trans-Golgi network (TGN); the function seems to require its catalytic activity. Involved in regulation of autop
   8743..9022    +  CDS            TcR (fragment): tetracycline efflux protein; tet; confers resistance to tetracycline
   9023..9071    -  misc_feature   bom (fragment): basis of mobility region from pBR322
   9173..9208    -  CDS            rop (fragment): Rop protein, which maintains plasmids at low copy number; rop
   9303..9407    +  promoter       AmpR promoter: bla
   9408..10268   +  CDS            AmpR: β-lactamase; bla; confers resistance to ampicillin, carbenicillin, and related antibiotics
  10439..11027   +  rep_origin     ori: high-copy-number ColE1/pMB1/pBR322/pUC origin of replication
  11210..11266   +  CDS            lacI (fragment): lac repressor; lacI; The lac repressor binds to the lac operator to inhibit transcription in E. coli. This inhibition can be relieved by adding lactose or isopropyl-β-D-thiogalactopyranoside (IPTG).
  11273..11602   +  promoter       SV40 promoter: SV40 enhancer and early promoter
  11802..11921   +  CDS            gpt (fragment): XGPT_ECOLI - Also known as gpp, gxu. Experimental evidence at protein level: Swiss-Prot protein existence level 1. Purine salvage pathway enzyme that catalyzes the transfer of the ribosyl-5-phosphate group from 5-phospho-alpha-D-ribose 1- diphosphate (PRPP) to the N9 position of the 6-oxopurines guanine and xanthine to form the corresponding ribonucleotides GMP (guanosine 5'- monophosphate) and XMP (xanthosine 5'-monophosphate), with the release of PPi. To a lesser extent, also acts on hypoxanthine (PubMed:9100006, PubMed:3886014). Does not ribophosphorylate adenine (PubMed:3886014). From Esch
  11921..12256   +  CDS            gpt (fragment): XGPT_ECOLI - Also known as gpp, gxu. Experimental evidence at protein level: Swiss-Prot protein existence level 1. Purine salvage pathway enzyme that catalyzes the transfer of the ribosyl-5-phosphate group from 5-phospho-alpha-D-ribose 1- diphosphate (PRPP) to the N9 position of the 6-oxopurines guanine and xanthine to form the corresponding ribonucleotides GMP (guanosine 5'- monophosphate) and XMP (xanthosine 5'-monophosphate), with the release of PPi. To a lesser extent, also acts on hypoxanthine (PubMed:9100006, PubMed:3886014). Does not ribophosphorylate adenine (PubMed:3886014). From Esch
  12351..12656   +  CDS            frsA (fragment): FRSA_ECOLI - Also known as yafA. Experimental evidence at protein level: Swiss-Prot protein existence level 1. Catalyzes the hydrolysis of esters (PubMed:15808744). Displays esterase activity toward pNP-butyrate (PubMed:15808744). May stimulate mixed-acid fermentation by acting as a fermentation/respiration switch that down-regulates respiration and up- regulates fermentation rates (PubMed:15169777). From Escherichia coli (strain K12).
  12660..41      +  CDS            small t antigen (fragment) (across the origin): SV40 (simian virus 40) small t antigen
>Addgene plasmid #235536 | pTRIP-SFFV-tagBFP-2A-coICP0 | addgene full sequence | sequence record 472104 | Addgene NGS Result
ACATAATTGGACAAACTACCTACAGAGATTTAAAGCTCTAAGGTAAATATAAAATTTTTAAGTGTATAAT
GTGTTAAACTACTGATTCTAATTGTTTGTGTATTTTAGATTCCAACCTATGGAACTGATGAATGGGAGCA
GTGGTGGAATGCCTTTAATGAGGAAAACCTGTTTTGCTCAGAAGAAATGCCATCTAGTGATGATGAGGCT
ACTGCTGACTCTCAACATTCTACTCCTCCAAAAAAGAAGAGAAAGGTAGAAGACCCCAAGGACTTTCCTT
CAGAATTGCTAAGTTTTTTGAGTCATGCTGTGTTTAGTAATAGAACTCTTGCTTGCTTTGCTATTTACAC
CACAAAGGAAAAAGCTGCACTGCTATACAAGAAAATTATGGAAAAATATTCTGTAACCTTTATAAGTAGG
CATAACAGTTATAATCATAACATACTGTTTTTTCTTACTCCACACAGGCATAGAGTGTCTGCTATTAATA
ACTATGCTCAAAAATTGTGTACCTTTAGCTTTTTAATTTGTAAAGGGGTTAATAAGGAATATTTGATGTA
TAGTGCCTTGACTAGAGATCATAATCAGCCATACCACATTTGTAGAGGTTTTACTTGCTTTAAAAAACCT
CCCACACCTCCCCCTGAACCTGAAACATAAAATGAATGCAATTGTTGTTGTTAACTTGTTTATTGCAGCT
TATAATGGTTACAAATAAAGCAATAGCATCACAAATTTCACAAATAAAGCATTTTTTTCACTGCATTCTA
GTTGTGGTTTGTCCAAACTCATCAATGTATCTTATCATGTCTGGATCAACTGGATAACTCAAGCTAACCA
AAATCATCCCAAACTTCCCACCCCATACCCTATTACCACTGCCAATTACCTGTGGTTTCATTTACTCTAA
ACCTGTGATTCCTCTGAATTATTTTCATTTTAAAGAAATTGTATTTGTTAAATATGTACTACAAACTTAG
TAGTTGGAAGGGCTAATTCACTCCCAAAGAAGACAAGATATCCTTGATCTGTGGATCTACCACACACAAG
GCTACTTCCCTGATTAGCAGAACTACACACCAGGGCCAGGGGTCAGATATCCACTGACCTTTGGATGGTG
CTACAAGCTAGTACCAGTTGAGCCAGATAAGGTAGAAGAGGCCAATAAAGGAGAGAACACCAGCTTGTTA
CACCCTGTGAGCCTGCATGGGATGGATGACCCGGAGAGAGAAGTGTTAGAGTGGAGGTTTGACAGCCGCC
TAGCATTTCATCACGTGGCCCGAGAGCTGCATCCGGAGTACTTCAAGAACTGCTGATATCGAGCTTGCTA
CAAGGGACTTTCCGCTGGGGACTTTCCAGGGAGGCGTGGCCTGGGCGGGACTGGGGAGTGGCGAGCCCTC
AGATCCTGCATATAAGCAGCTGCTTTTTGCCTGTACTGGGTCTCTCTGGTTAGACCAGATCTGAGCCTGG
GAGCTCTCTGGCTAACTAGGGAACCCACTGCTTAAGCCTCAATAAAGCTTGCCTTGAGTGCTTCAAGTAG
TGTGTGCCCGTCTGTTGTGTGACTCTGGTAACTAGAGATCCCTCAGACCCTTTTAGTCAGTGTGGAAAAT
CTCTAGCAGTGGCGCCCGAACAGGGACTTGAAAGCGAAAGGGAAACCAGAGGAGCTCTCTCGACGCAGGA
CTCGGCTTGCTGAAGCGCGCACGGCAAGAGGCGAGGGGCGGCGACTGGTGAGTACGCCAAAAATTTTGAC
TAGCGGAGGCTAGAAGGAGAGAGATGGGTGCGAGAGCGTCAGTATTAAGCGGGGGAGAATTAGATCGCGA
TGGGAAAAAATTCGGTTAAGGCCAGGGGGAAAGAAAAAATATAAATTAAAACATATAGTATGGGCAAGCA
GGGAGCTAGAACGATTCGCAGTTAATCCTGGCCTGTTAGAAACATCAGAAGGCTGTAGACAAATACTGGG
ACAGCTACAACCATCCCTTCAGACAGGATCAGAAGAACTTAGATCATTATATAATACAGTAGCAACCCTC
TATTGTGTGCATCAAAGGATAGAGATAAAAGACACCAAGGAAGCTTTAGACAAGATAGAGGAAGAGCAAA
ACAAAAGTAAGACCACCGCACAGCAAGCGGCCGCTGATCTTCAGACCTGGAGGAGGAGATATGAGGGACA
ATTGGAGAAGTGAATTATATAAATATAAAGTAGTAAAAATTGAACCATTAGGAGTAGCACCCACCAAGGC
AAAGAGAAGAGTGGTGCAGAGAGAAAAAAGAGCAGTGGGAATAGGAGCTTTGTTCCTTGGGTTCTTGGGA
GCAGCAGGAAGCACTATGGGCGCAGCGTCAATGACGCTGACGGTACAGGCCAGACAATTATTGTCTGGTA
TAGTGCAGCAGCAGAACAATTTGCTGAGGGCTATTGAGGCGCAACAGCATCTGTTGCAACTCACAGTCTG
GGGCATCAAGCAGCTCCAGGCAAGAATCCTGGCTGTGGAAAGATACCTAAAGGATCAACAGCTCCTGGGG
ATTTGGGGTTGCTCTGGAAAACTCATTTGCACCACTGCTGTGCCTTGGAATGCTAGTTGGAGTAATAAAT
CTCTGGAACAGATTTGGAATCACACGACCTGGATGGAGTGGGACAGAGAAATTAACAATTACACAAGCTT
AATACACTCCTTAATTGAAGAATCGCAAAACCAGCAAGAAAAGAATGAACAAGAATTATTGGAATTAGAT
AAATGGGCAAGTTTGTGGAATTGGTTTAACATAACAAATTGGCTGTGGTATATAAAATTATTCATAATGA
TAGTAGGAGGCTTGGTAGGTTTAAGAATAGTTTTTGCTGTACTTTCTATAGTGAATAGAGTTAGGCAGGG
ATATTCACCATTATCGTTTCAGACCCACCTCCCAACCCCGAGGGGACCCGACAGGCCCGAAGGAATAGAA
GAAGAAGGTGGAGAGAGAGACAGAGACAGATCCATTCGATTAGTGAACGGATCTCGACGGTATCGCCGAA
TTCACAAATGGCAGTATTCATCCACAATTTTAAAAGAAAAGGGGGGATTGGGGGGTACAGTGCAGGGGAA
AGAATAGTAGACATAATAGCAACAGACATACAAACTAAAGAATTACAAAAACAAATTACAAAAATTCAAA
ATTTTCGGGTTTATTACAGGGACAGCAGAGATCCACTTTGGCTGATACGCGTCTGCAGCCCCGATAAAAT
AAAAGATTTTATTTAGTCTCCAGAAAAAGGGGGGAATGAAAGACCCCACCTGTAGGTTTGGCAAGCTAGC
TGCAGTAACGCCATTTTGCAAGGCATGGAAAAATACCAAACCAAGAATAGAGAAGTTCAGATCAAGGGCG
GGTACATGAAAATAGCTAACGTTGGGCCAAACAGGATATCTGCGGTGAGCAGTTTCGGCCCCGGCCCGGG
GCCAAGAACAGATGGTCACCGCAGTTTCGGCCCCGGCCCGAGGCCAAGAACAGATGGTCCCCAGATATGG
CCCAACCCTCAGCAGTTTCTTAAGACCCATCAGATGTTTCCAGGCTCCCCCAAGGACCTGAAATGACCCT
GCGCCTTATTTGAATTAACCAATCAGCCTGCTTCTCGCTTCTGTTCGCGCGCTTCTGCTTCCCGAGCTCT
ATAAAAGAGCTCACAACCCCTCACTCGGCGCGCCAGTCCTCCGACAGACTGAGTCGCCCGGGCCGCGGGC
TAGCGCCACCATGAGCGAGCTGATTAAGGAGAACATGCACATGAAGCTGTACATGGAGGGCACCGTGGAC
AACCATCACTTCAAGTGCACATCCGAGGGCGAAGGCAAGCCCTACGAGGGCACCCAGACCATGAGAATCA
AGGTGGTCGAGGGCGGCCCTCTCCCCTTCGCCTTCGACATCCTGGCTACTAGCTTCCTCTACGGCAGCAA
GACCTTCATCAACCACACCCAGGGCATCCCCGACTTCTTCAAGCAGTCCTTCCCTGAGGGCTTCACATGG
GAGAGAGTCACCACATACGAAGACGGGGGCGTGCTGACCGCTACCCAGGACACCAGCCTCCAGGACGGCT
GCCTCATCTACAACGTCAAGATCAGAGGGGTGAACTTCACATCCAACGGCCCTGTGATGCAGAAGAAAAC
ACTCGGCTGGGAGGCCTTCACCGAGACGCTGTACCCCGCTGACGGCGGCCTGGAAGGCAGAAACGACATG
GCCCTGAAGCTCGTGGGCGGGAGCCATCTGATCGCAAACGCCAAGACCACATATAGATCCAAGAAACCCG
CTAAGAACCTCAAGATGCCTGGCGTCTACTATGTGGACTACAGACTGGAAAGAATCAAGGAGGCCAACAA
CGAGACCTACGTCGAGCAGCACGAGGTGGCAGTGGCCAGATACTGCGACCTCCCTAGCAAACTGGGGCAC
AAGCTTAATGGAAGCGGAGCTACTAACTTCAGCCTGCTGAAGCAGGCTGGAGACGTGGAGGAGAACCCTG
GACCTGGATCCACTAGTGTCGACGAGCCTAGACCCGGAGCCAGCACAAGAAGACCCGAGGGAAGACCCCA
AAGAGAACCCGCCCCCGACGTGTGGGTCTTCCCTTGTGATAGGGACCTCCCCGATAGCAGCGATTCCGAA
GCTGAGACAGAGGTGGGAGGAAGAGGCGACGCTGACCACCACGATGACGACTCCGCTAGCGAGGCCGATT
CCACAGATACCGAGCTCTTCGAGACCGGACTGCTGGGCCCTCAAGGCGTCGATGGAGGAGCTGTGTCCGG
CGGCAGCCCTCCTAGAGAGGAAGACCCCGGAAGCTGTGGAGGCGCTCCTCCCAGAGAGGACGGAGGAAGC
GACGAAGGAGATGTGTGCGCCGTGTGCACAGACGAGATCGCCCCTCATCTGAGGTGTGACACCTTTCCTT
GCATGCATAGATTCTGCATCCCTTGCATGAAGACATGGATGCAGCTCAGAAACACATGCCCTCTGTGTAA
CGCTAAACTGGTGTATCTGATCGTCGGAGTGACACCTAGCGGCTCCTTTAGCACCATTCCTATCGTCAAC
GACCCCCAAACAAGAATGGAAGCTGAAGAAGCTGTGAGGGCCGGCACAGCCGTGGATTTCATCTGGACCG
GCAATCAGAGGTTTGCTCCTAGATATCTGACCCTCGGAGGACACACAGTGAGGGCTCTGTCCCCTACACA
CCCCGAGCCTACAACAGACGAAGACGACGACGACCTCGATGATGCCGACTACGTGCCCCCCGCCCCTAGG
AGAACACCTAGAGCTCCTCCTAGGAGAGGCGCTGCCGCTCCTCCCGTGACCGGCGGAGCCAGCCATGCTG
CCCCTCAACCCGCCGCTGCTAGGACAGCTCCCCCTAGCGCTCCCATTGGACCCCACGGAAGCAGCAACAC
AAACACCACCACCAATAGCTCCGGAGGCGGCGGCAGCAGACAAAGCAGAGCTGCCGCCCCTAGAGGAGCT
TCCGGACCTAGCGGAGGAGTCGGAGTCGGAGTGGGAGTGGTGGAGGCCGAAGCCGGAAGGCCCAGAGGAA
GAACCGGACCTCTGGTGAACAGACCCGCTCCTCTCGCTAACAATAGAGACCCCATTGTGATCAGCGACAG
CCCCCCCGCCTCCCCTCATAGGCCTCCCGCCGCTCCTATGCCCGGCAGCGCCCCTAGGCCCGGCCCTCCC
GCCAGCGCTGCTGCCAGCGGACCCGCCAGACCTAGGGCTGCTGTCGCTCCTTGCGTGAGAGCCCCTCCTC
CCGGCCCCGGACCTAGGGCCCCCGCCCCCGGAGCTGAACCCGCCGCCAGACCCGCCGATGCTAGAAGAGT
GCCCCAGTCCCATAGCTCTCTGGCTCAAGCTGCCAATCAAGAGCAATCTCTGTGCAGAGCTAGGGCTACA
GTCGCTAGAGGCAGCGGAGGACCCGGCGTGGAAGGCGGACACGGACCTAGCAGAGGAGCTGCTCCTTCCG
GAGCCGCTCCTCTGCCTTCCGCCGCTAGCGTGGAGCAAGAAGCCGCCGTGAGGCCTAGAAAGAGAAGGGG
CTCCGGCCAAGAGAACCCCAGCCCTCAGTCCACAAGACCTCCCCTCGCTCCCGCCGGCGCTAAAAGAGCC
GCCACACACCCTCCTAGCGATTCCGGCCCCGGAGGCAGAGGCCAAGGCGGACCCGGAACACCTCTGACAT
CCTCCGCCGCTTCCGCTAGCTCCAGCTCCGCCAGCTCCAGCAGCGCTCCTACACCCGCTGGAGCCGCTAG
CAGCGCTGCCGGAGCTGCTAGCAGCAGCGCTAGCGCTTCCAGCGGAGGAGCTGTCGGAGCCCTCGGAGGA
AGACAAGAGGAAACCTCTCTGGGACCTAGAGCCGCTAGCGGCCCTAGGGGCCCCAGAAAGTGCGCTAGAA
AGACAAGACATGCTGAGACCAGCGGCGCTGTGCCCGCCGGAGGACTGACAAGGTATCTGCCTATCAGCGG
AGTCAGCAGCGTGGTGGCTCTGAGCCCCTACGTGAACAAAACCATCACCGGAGATTGTCTGCCCATCCTC
GACATGGAGACCGGAAACATTGGCGCCTATGTGGTGCTGGTGGATCAGACCGGCAACATGGCTACCAGAC
TGAGAGCTGCCGTGCCCGGCTGGTCTAGAAGGACACTCCTCCCCGAGACAGCCGGAAACCACGTGATGCC
TCCCGAGTACCCCACAGCCCCCGCTAGCGAATGGAATAGCCTCTGGATGACACCCGTGGGCAATATGCTG
TTCGACCAAGGAACCCTCGTCGGCGCTCTGGATTTTAGATCTCTGAGGAGCAGACATCCTTGGTCCGGCG
AGCAAGGCGCTTCCACAAGAGACGAGGGAAAGCAGTGACTCGAGACCTAGAAAAACATGGAGCAATCACA
AGTAGCAATACAGCAGCTACCAATGCTGATTGTGCCTGGCTAGAAGCACAAGAGGAGGAGGAGGTGGGTT
TTCCAGTCACACCTCAGGTACCTTTAAGACCAATGACTTACAAGGCAGCTGTAGATCTTAGCCACTTTTT
AAAAGAAAAGGGGGGACTGGAAGGGCTAATTCACTCCCAACGAAGACAAAATCGTCGAGAGATGCTGCAT
ATAAGCAGCTGCTTTTTGCTTGTACTGGGTCTCTCTGGTTAGACCAGATCTGAGCCTGGGAGCTCTCTGG
CTAACTAGGGAACCCACTGCTTAAGCCTCAATAAAGCTTGCCTTGAGTGCTTCAAGTAGTGTGTGCCCGT
CTGTTGTGTGACTCTGGTAACTAGAGATCCCTCAGACCCTTTTAGTCAGTGTGGAAAATCTCTAGCAGTA
GTAGTTCATGTCATCTTATTATTCAGTATTTATAACTTGCAAAGAAATGAATATCAGAGAGTGAGAGGCC
TTGACATTATAATAGATTTAGCAGGAATTGAACTAGGAGTGGAGCACACAGGCAAAGCTGCAGAAGTACT
TGGAAGAAGCCACCAGAGATACTCACGATTCTGCACATACCTGGCTAATCCCAGATCCTAAGGATTACAT
TAAGTTTACTAACATTTATATAATGATTTATAGTTTAAAGTATAAACTTATCTAATTTACTATTCTGACA
GATATTAATTAATCCTCAAATATCATAAGAGATGATTACTATTATCCCCATTTAACACAAGAGGAAACTG
AGAGGGAAAGATGTTGAAGTAATTTTCCCACAATTACAGCATCCGTTAGTTACGACTCTATGATCTTCTG
ACACAAATTCCATTTACTCCTCACCCTATGACTCAGTCGAATATATCAAAGTTATGGACATTATGCTAAG
TAACAAATTACCCTTTTATATAGTAAATACTGAGTAGATTGAGAGAAGAAATTGTTTGCAAACCTGAATA
GCTTCAAGAAGAAGAGAAGTGAGGATAAGAATAACAGTTGTCATTTAACAAGTTTTAACAAGTAACTTGG
TTAGAAAGGGATTCAAATGCATAAAGCAAGGGATAAATTTTTCTGGCAACAAGACTATACAATATAACCT
TAAATATGACTTCAAATAATTGTTGGAACTTGATAAAACTAATTAAATATTATTGAAGATTATCAATATT
ATAAATGTAATTTACTTTTAAAAAGGGAACATAGAAATGTGTATCATTAGAGTAGAAAACAATCCTTATT
ATCACAATTTGTCAAAACAAGTTTGTTATTAACACAAGTAGAATACTGCATTCAATTAAGTTGACTGCAG
ATTTTGTGTTTTGTTAAAATTAGAAAGAGATAACAACAATTTGAATTATTGAAAGTAACATGTAAATAGT
TCTACATACGTTCTTTTGACATCTTGTTCAATCATTGATCGAAGTTCTTTATCTTGGAAGAATTTGTTCC
AAAGACTCTGAAATAAGGAAAACAATCTATTATATAGTCTCACACCTTTGTTTTACTTTTAGTGATTTCA
ATTTAATAATGTAAATGGTTAAAATTTATTCTTCTCTGAGATCATTTCACATTGCAGATAGAAAACCTGA
GACTGGGGTAATTTTTATTAAAATCTAATTTAATCTCAGAAACACATCTTTATTCTAACATCAATTTTTC
CAGTTTGATATTATCATATAAAGTCAGCCTTCCTCATCTGCAGGTTCCACAACAAAAATCCAACCAACTG
TGGATCAAAAATATTGGGAAAAAATTAAAAATAGCAATACAACAATAAAAAAATACAAATCAGAAAAACA
GCACAGTATAACAACTTTATTTAGCATTTACAATCTATTAGGTATTATAAGTAATCTAGCCAGATCCTCT
ACGCCGGACGCATCGTGGCCGGCATCACCGGCGCCACAGGTGCGGTTGCTGGCGCCTATATCGCCGACAT
CACCGATGGGGAAGATCGGGCTCGCCACTTCGGGCTCATGAGCGCTTGTTTCGGCGTGGGTATGGTGGCA
GGCCCCGTGGCCGGGGGACTGTTGGGCGCCATCTCCTTGCATGCACCATTCCTTGCGGCGGCGGTGCTCA
ACGGCCTCAACCTACTACTGGGCTGCTTCCTAATGCAGGAGTCGCATAAGGGAGAGCGTCGAATGGTGCA
CTCTCAGTACAATCTGCTCTGATGCCGCATAGTTAAGCCAGCCCCGACACCCGCCAACACCCGCTGACGC
GCCCTGACGGGCTTGTCTGCTCCCGGCATCCGCTTACAGACAAGCTGTGACCGTCTCCGGGAGCTGCATG
TGTCAGAGGTTTTCACCGTCATCACCGAAACGCGCGAGACGAAAGGGCCTCGTGATACGCCTATTTTTAT
AGGTTAATGTCATGATAATAATGGTTTCTTAGACGTCAGGTGGCACTTTTCGGGGAAATGTGCGCGGAAC
CCCTATTTGTTTATTTTTCTAAATACATTCAAATATGTATCCGCTCATGAGACAATAACCCTGATAAATG
CTTCAATAATATTGAAAAAGGAAGAGTATGAGTATTCAACATTTCCGTGTCGCCCTTATTCCCTTTTTTG
CGGCATTTTGCCTTCCTGTTTTTGCTCACCCAGAAACGCTGGTGAAAGTAAAAGATGCTGAAGATCAGTT
GGGTGCACGAGTGGGTTACATCGAACTGGATCTCAACAGCGGTAAGATCCTTGAGAGTTTTCGCCCCGAA
GAACGTTTTCCAATGATGAGCACTTTTAAAGTTCTGCTATGTGGCGCGGTATTATCCCGTATTGACGCCG
GGCAAGAGCAACTCGGTCGCCGCATACACTATTCTCAGAATGACTTGGTTGAGTACTCACCAGTCACAGA
AAAGCATCTTACGGATGGCATGACAGTAAGAGAATTATGCAGTGCTGCCATAACCATGAGTGATAACACT
GCGGCCAACTTACTTCTGACAACGATCGGAGGACCGAAGGAGCTAACCGCTTTTTTGCACAACATGGGGG
ATCATGTAACTCGCCTTGATCGTTGGGAACCGGAGCTGAATGAAGCCATACCAAACGACGAGCGTGACAC
CACGATGCCTGTAGCAATGGCAACAACGTTGCGCAAACTATTAACTGGCGAACTACTTACTCTAGCTTCC
CGGCAACAATTAATAGACTGGATGGAGGCGGATAAAGTTGCAGGACCACTTCTGCGCTCGGCCCTTCCGG
CTGGCTGGTTTATTGCTGATAAATCTGGAGCCGGTGAGCGTGGGTCTCGCGGTATCATTGCAGCACTGGG
GCCAGATGGTAAGCCCTCCCGTATCGTAGTTATCTACACGACGGGGAGTCAGGCAACTATGGATGAACGA
AATAGACAGATCGCTGAGATAGGTGCCTCACTGATTAAGCATTGGTAACTGTCAGACCAAGTTTACTCAT
ATATACTTTAGATTGATTTAAAACTTCATTTTTAATTTAAAAGGATCTAGGTGAAGATCCTTTTTGATAA
TCTCATGACCAAAATCCCTTAACGTGAGTTTTCGTTCCACTGAGCGTCAGACCCCGTAGAAAAGATCAAA
GGATCTTCTTGAGATCCTTTTTTTCTGCGCGTAATCTGCTGCTTGCAAACAAAAAAACCACCGCTACCAG
CGGTGGTTTGTTTGCCGGATCAAGAGCTACCAACTCTTTTTCCGAAGGTAACTGGCTTCAGCAGAGCGCA
GATACCAAATACTGTTCTTCTAGTGTAGCCGTAGTTAGGCCACCACTTCAAGAACTCTGTAGCACCGCCT
ACATACCTCGCTCTGCTAATCCTGTTACCAGTGGCTGCTGCCAGTGGCGATAAGTCGTGTCTTACCGGGT
TGGACTCAAGACGATAGTTACCGGATAAGGCGCAGCGGTCGGGCTGAACGGGGGGTTCGTGCACACAGCC
CAGCTTGGAGCGAACGACCTACACCGAACTGAGATACCTACAGCGTGAGCTATGAGAAAGCGCCACGCTT
CCCGAAGGGAGAAAGGCGGACAGGTATCCGGTAAGCGGCAGGGTCGGAACAGGAGAGCGCACGAGGGAGC
TTCCAGGGGGAAACGCCTGGTATCTTTATAGTCCTGTCGGGTTTCGCCACCTCTGACTTGAGCGTCGATT
TTTGTGATGCTCGTCAGGGGGGCGGAGCCTATGGAAAAACGCCAGCAACGCGGCCTTTTTACGGTTCCTG
GCCTTTTGCTGGCCTTTTGCTCACATGTTCTTTCCTGCGTTATCCCCTGATTCTGTGGATAACCGTATTA
CCGCCTTTGAGTGAGCTGATACCGCTCGCCGCAGCCGAACGACCGAGCGCAGCGAGTCAGTGAGCGAGGA
AGCGGAAGAGCGCCCAATACGCAAACCGCCTCTCCCCGCGCGTTGGCCGATTCATTAATGCAGCTGTGGA
ATGTGTGTCAGTTAGGGTGTGGAAAGTCCCCAGGCTCCCCAGCAGGCAGAAGTATGCAAAGCATGCATCT
CAATTAGTCAGCAACCAGGTGTGGAAAGTCCCCAGGCTCCCCAGCAGGCAGAAGTATGCAAAGCATGCAT
CTCAATTAGTCAGCAACCATAGTCCCGCCCCTAACTCCGCCCATCCCGCCCCTAACTCCGCCCAGTTCCG
CCCATTCTCCGCCCCATGGCTGACTAATTTTTTTTATTTATGCAGAGGCCGAGGCCGCCTCGGCCTCTGA
GCTATTCCAGAAGTAGTGAGGAGGCTTTTTTGGAGGCCTAGGCTTTTGCAAAAAGCTTGGACACAAGACA
GGCTTGCGAGATATGTTTGAGAATACCACTTTATCCCGCGTCAGGGAGAGGCAGTGCGTAAAAAGACGCG
GACTCATGTGAAATACTGGTTTTTAGTGCGCCAGATCTCTATAATCTCGCGCAACCTATTTTCCCCTCGA
ACACTTTTTAAGCCGTAGATAAACAGGCTGGGACACTTCACATGAGCGAAAAATACATCGTCACCTGGGA
CATGTTGCAGATCCATGCACGTAAACTCGCAAGCCGACTGATGCCTTCTGAACAATGGAAAGGCATTATT
GCCGTAAGCCGTGGCGGTCTGTACCGGGTGCGTTACTGGCGCGTGAACTGGGTATTCGTCATGTCGATAC
CGTTTGTATTTCCAGCTACGATCACGACAACCAGCGCGAGCTTAAAGTGCTGAAACGCGCAGAAGGCGAT
GGCGAAGGCTTCATCGTTATTGATGACCTGGTGGATACCGGTGGTACTGCGGTTGCGATTCGTGAAATGT
ATCCAAAAGCGCACTTTGTCACCATCTTCGCAAAACCGGCTGGTCGTCCGCTGGTTGATGACTATGTTGT
TGATATCCCGCAAGATACCTGGATTGAACAGCCGTGGGATATGGGCGTCGTATTCGTCCCGCCAATCTCC
GGTCGCTAATCTTTTCAACGCCTGGCACTGCCGGGCGTTGTTCTTTTTAACTTCAGGCGGGTTACAATAG
TTTCCAGTAAGTATTCTGGAGGCTGCATCCATGACACAGGCAAACCTGAGCGAAACCCTGTTCAAACCCC
GCTTTAAACATCCTGAAACCTCGACGCTAGTCCGCCGCTTTAATCACGGCGCACAACCGCCTGTGCAGTC
GGCCCTTGATGGTAAAACCATCCCTCACTGGTATCGCATGATTAACCGTCTGATGTGGATCTGGCGCGGC
ATTGACCCACGCGAAATCCTCGACGTCCAGGCACGTATTGTGATGAGCGATGCCGAACGTACCGACGATG
ATTTATACGATACGGTGATTGGCTACCGTGGCGGCAACTGGATTTATGAGTGGGCCCCGGATCTTTGTGA
AGGAACCTTACTTCTGTGGTGTG
